>Addgene plasmid #60578 | pIntegrase_7 | depositor full sequence | sequence record 97252 | pIntegrase_7 sequence 5950 bps
GATTA
[49 nt withheld, positions 6-54]
CCTTTGACGTTGGAGTCCACGTTCTTT
[37 nt withheld, positions 82-118]
ACCCTATCTCGGTCTATTCTTTTGATTTATAAGGGATTTTGCCGATTTCGGCCTATTGGTTAAAAAATGA
GCTGATTTAACAAAAATTTAACGCGAATTTTAACAAAATTTCACTGACACCCTCATCAGTGCCAACATAG
TAAGCCAGTATACACTCCGCTAGCGCTGAGGTCTGCCTCGTGAAGAAGGTGTTGCTGACTCATACCAGGC
CTGAATCGCCCCATCATCCAGCCAGAAAGTGAGGGAGCCACGGTTGATGAGAGCTTTGTTGTAGGTGGAC
CAGTTGGTGATTTTGAACTTTTGCTTTGCCACGGAACGGTCTGCGTTGTCGGGAAGATGCGTGATCTGAT
CCTTCAACTCAGCAAAAGTTCGATTTATTCAACAAAGCCACGTTGTGTCTCAAAATCTCTGATGTTACAT
TGCACAAGATAAAAATATATCATCATGAACAATAAAACTGTCTGCTTACATAAACAGTAATACAAGGGGT
GTTATGAGCCATATTCAACGGGAAACGTCTTGCTCGAGGCCGCGATTAAATTCCAACATGGATGCTGATT
TATATGGGTATAAATGGGCTCGCGATAATGTCGGGCAATCAGGTGCGACAATCTATCGATTGTATGGGAA
GCCCGATGCGCCAGAGTTGTTTCTGAAACATGGCAAAGGTAGCGTTGCCAATGATGTTACAGATGAGATG
GTCAGACTAAACTGGCTGACGGAATTTATGCCTCTTCCGACCATCAAGCATTTTATCCGTACTCCTGATG
ATGCATGGTTACTCACCACTGCGATCCCCGGGAAAACAGCATTCCAGGTATTAGAAGAATATCCTGATTC
AGGTGAAAATATTGTTGATGCGCTGGCAGTGTTCCTGCGCCGGTTGCATTCGATTCCTGTTTGTAATTGT
CCTTTTAACAGCGATCGCGTATTTCGTCTCGCTCAGGCGCAATCACGAATGAATAACGGTTTGGTTGATG
CGAGTGATTTTGATGACGAGCGTAATGGCTGGCCTGTTGAACAAGTCTGGAAAGAAATGCATAAGCTTTT
GCCATTCTCACCGGATTCAGTCGTCACTCATGGTGATTTCTCACTTGATAACCTTATTTTTGACGAGGGG
AAATTAATAGGTTGTATTGATGTTGGACGAGTCGGAATCGCAGACCGATACCAGGATCTTGCCATCCTAT
GGAACTGCCTCGGTGAGTTTTCTCCTTCATTACAGAAACGGCTTTTTCAAAAATATGGTATTGATAATCC
TGATATGAATAAATTGCAGTTTCATTTGATGCTCGATGAGTTTTTCTAATCAGAATTGGTTAATTGGTTG
TAACACTGGCAGAGCATTACGCTGACTTGACGGGACTCGAGATTACCGCCTTTGAGTGAGCTGATACCGC
TCGCCGCAGCCGAACGACCGAGCGCAGCGAGTCAGTGAGCGAGGAAGCCTGCATAACGCGAAGTAATCTT
TTCGGTTTTAAAGAAAAAGGGCAGGGTGGTGACACCTTGCCCGTTTTTTTGCCGGACTGCAGCAATGGCA
ACAACGTTGCGCAAACTATTAACTGGCGAACTACTTACTCTAGCTTCCCGGCAACAATTAATAGACTGGA
TGGAGGCGGATAAAGTTGCAGGACCACTTCTGCGCTCGGCCCTTCCGGCTGGCTGGTTTATTGCTGATAA
ATCTGGAGCCGGTGAGCGTGGGTCTCGCGGTATCATTGCAGCACTGGGGCCAGATGGTAAGCCCTCCCGT
ATCGTAGTTATCTACACGACGGGGAGTCAGGCAACTATGGATGAACGAAATAGACAGATCGCTGAGATAG
GTGCCTCACTGATTAAGCATTGGTAACTGTCAGACCAAGTTTACTCATATATACTTTAGATTGATTTAAA
ACTTCATTTTTAATTTAAAAGGATCTAGGTGAAGATCCTTTTTGATAATCTCATGACCAAAATCCCTTAA
CGTGAGTTTTCGTTCCACTGAGCGTCAGACCCCGTAGAAAAGATCAAAGGATCTTCTTGAGATCCTTTTT
TTCTGCGCGTAATCTGCTGCTTGCAAACAAAAAAACCACCGCTACCAGCGGTGGTTTGTTTGCCGGATCA
AGAGCTACCAACTCTTTTTCCGAAGGTAACTGGCTTCAGCAGAGCGCAGATACCAAATACTGTCCTTCTA
GTGTAGCCGTAGTTAGGCCACCACTTCAAGAACTCTGTAGCACCGCCTACATACCTCGCTCTGCTAATCC
TGTTACCAGTGGCTGCTGCCAGTGGCGATAAGTCGTGTCTTACCGGGTTGGACTCAAGACGATAGTTACC
GGATAAGGCGCAGCGGTCGGGCTGAACGGGGGGTTCGTGCACACAGCCCAGCTTGGAGCGAACGACCTAC
ACCGAACTGAGATACCTACAGCGTGAGCTATGAGAAAGCGCCACGCTTCCCGAAGGGAGAAAGGCGGACA
GGTATCCGGTAAGCGGCAGGGTCGGAACAGGAGAGCGCACGAGGGAGCTTCCAGGGGGAAACGCCTGGTA
TCTTTATAGTCCTGTCGGGTTTCGCCACCTCTGACTTGAGCGTCGATTTTTGTGATGCTCGTCAGGGGGG
CGGAGCCTATGGAAAAACGCCAGCAACGCGGCCTTTTTACGGTTCCTGGCCTTTTGCTGGCCTTTTGCTC
ACATGTTCTTTCCTGCGTTATCCCCTGATTCTGTGGATAACCGTATTACCGCCTTTGAGTGAGCTGATAC
CGCTCGCCGCAGCCGAACGACCGAGCGCAGCGAGGTCGGCGATATAGGCGCCAGCAACCGCACCTGTGGC
GCCGGTGATGCCGGCCACGATGCGTCCGGCGTAGAGGATCTGCTCATGTTTGACAGCTTATCATCGATGC
ATAATGTGCCTGTCAAATGGACGAAGCAGGGATTCTGCAAACCCTATGCTACTCCCTCGAGCCGTCAATT
GTCTGATTCGTTACCAATTATACTAGCTCCGGCAAAAAAACGGGCAAGGTGTCACCACCCTGCCCTTTTT
CTTTAAAACCGAAAAGATTACTTCGCGTTTGCCACCTGACGTCTAAGAAAAGGAATATTCAGCAATTTGC
CCGTGCCGAAGAAAGGCCCACCCGTGAAGGTGAGCCAGTGAGTTGATTGCTACGTAATTAGTTAGTTAGC
CCTTAGTGACTCTTATGACAACTTGACGGCTACATCATTCACTTTTTCTTCACAACCGGCACGGAACTCG
CTCGGGCTGGCCCCGGTGCATTTTTTAAATACCCGCGAGAAATAGAGTTGATCGTCAAAACCAACATTGC
GACCGACGGTGGCGATAGGCATCCGGGTGGTGCTCAAAAGCAGCTTCGCCTGGCTGATACGTTGGTCCTC
GCGCCAGCTTAAGACGCTAATCCCTAACTGCTGGCGGAAAAGATGTGACAGACGCGACGGCGACAAGCAA
ACATGCTGTGCGACGCTGGCGATATCAAAATTGCTGTCTGCCAGGTGATCGCTGATGTACTGACAAGCCT
CGCGTACCCGATTATCCATCGGTGGATGGAGCGACTCGTTAATCGCTTCCATGCGCCGCAGTAACAATTG
CTCAAGCAGATTTATCGCCAGCAGCTCCGAATAGCGCCCTTCCCCTTGCCCGGCGTTAATGATTTGCCCA
AACAGGTCGCTGAAATGCGGCTGGTGCGCTTCATCCGGGCGAAAGAACCCCGTATTGGCAAATATTGACG
GCCAGTTAAGCCATTCATGCCAGTAGGCGCGCGGACGAAAGTAAACCCACTGGTGATACCATTCGCGAGC
CTCCGGATGACGACCGTAGTGATGAATCTCTCCTGGCGGGAACAGCAAAATATCACCCGGTCGGCAAACA
AATTCTCGTCCCTGATTTTTCACCACCCCCTGACCGCGAATGGTGAGATTGAGAATATAACCTTTCATTC
CCAGCGGTCGGTCGATAAAAAAATCGAGATAACCGTTGGCCTCAATCGGCGTTAAACCCGCCACCAGATG
GGCATTAAACGAGTATCCCGGCAGCAGGGGATCATTTTGCGCTTCAGCCATACTTTTCATACTCCCGCCA
TTCAGAGAAGAAACCAATTGTCCATATTGCATCAGACATTGCCGTCACTGCGTCTTTTACTGGCTCTTCT
CGCTAACCAAACCGGTAACCCCGCTTATTAAAAGCATTCTGTAACAAAGCGGGACCAAAGCCATGACAAA
AACGCGTAACAAAAGTGTCTATAATCACGGCAGAAAAGTCCACATTGATTATTTGCACGGCGTCACACTT
TGCTATGCCATAGCATTTTTATCCATAAGATTAGCGGATCCTACCTGACGCTTTTTATCGCAACTCTCTA
CTGTTTCTCCATACCCGTTTTTTTGGGCTAGCAGTAATTTCAACAAAATAACTAGGATTCGAATGAAAGT
GGCCATTTATGTTCGTGTTAGCACCGATGAACAGGCCAAAGAAGGTTTTAGCATTCCGGCACAGCGTGAA
CGTCTGCGTGCATTTTGTGCAAGCCAGGGTTGGGAAATTGTGCAAGAATATATTGAAGAAGGTTGGAGCG
CAAAAGATCTGGATCGTCCGCAGATGCAGCGTCTGCTGAAAGATATCAAAAAAGGCAACATTGATATTGT
GCTGGTGTATCGTCTGGATCGCCTGACCCGTAGCGTTCTGGATCTGTATCTGCTGCTGCAGACCTTTGAA
AAATACAATGTGGCATTTCGTAGCGCCACCGAAGTTTATGATACCAGCACCGCAATGGGTCGTCTGTTTA
TTACCCTGGTTGCAGCACTGGCACAGTGGGAACGTGAAAATCTGGCAGAACGTGTTAAATTTGGTATCGA
GCAGATGATCGATGAAGGTAAAAAACCGGGTGGTCATAGCCCGTATGGTTACAAATTTGATAAAGACTTC
AATTGCACCATTATTGAGGAAGAAGCAGACGTTGTTCGTATGATCTATCGCATGTATTGTGATGGTTATG
GCTATCGTAGCATTGCAGATCGTCTGAATGAACTGATGGTTAAACCGCGTATTGCCAAAGAATGGAATCA
TAATAGCGTGCGTGATATCCTGACCAACGATATCTATATTGGCACCTATCGTTGGGGTGATAAAGTTGTT
CCGAATAATCATCCGCCTATTATTAGCGAAACCCTGTTCAAAAAAGCCCAGAAAGAAAAAGAAAAACGTG
GCGTTGATCGTAAACGCGTTGGTAAATTTCTGTTTACCGGTCTGCTGCAGTGTGGTAATTGTGGTGGCCA
TAAAATGCAGGGCCATTTTGATAAACGTGAGCAGAAAACCTATTACCGTTGTACCAAATGTCACCGCATT
ACCAACGAAAAAAACATTCTGGAACCGCTGCTGGATGAAATTCAGCTGCTGATTACCAGCAAAGAATACT
TTATGAGCAAATTCAGCGACCGCTATGATCAGCAAGAGGTTGTTGATGTTAGCGCACTGACAAAAGAACT
GGAAAAAATCAAACGCCAGAAAGAGAAATGGTACGATCTGTATATGGATGATCGTAACCCGATTCCGAAA
GAAGAACTGTTTGCCAAAATTAACGAACTGAACAAAAAAGAAGAAGAAATCTATAGCAAGCTGAGCGAAG
TGGAAGAAGATAAAGAACCGGTTGAAGAGAAATATAACCGCCTGAGCAAAATGATCGATTTTAAACAGCA
GTTTGAGCAGGCCAACGACTTTACCAAAAAAGAGCTGCTGTTCAGCATCTTCGAAAAGATTGTGATTTAT
CGCGAGAAAGGCAAGCTGAAAAAAATCACCCTGGATTACACCCTGAAATAACAGATAAAAAAAATCCTTA
GCTTTCGCTAAGGATGATTTCT
Features (pLannotate 1.2.2; 14 found; start..end, strand, type, name):
    259..285     -  misc_feature   bom (fragment): basis of mobility region from pBR322
    612..1427    +  CDS            KanR: aminoglycoside phosphotransferase; aph(3')-Ia; confers resistance to kanamycin in bacteria or G418 (Geneticin®) in eukaryotes
   1585..1644    -  terminator     his operon terminator: This putative transcriptin terminator from the E. coli his operon has a 2-bp deletion introduced during synthesis. Its efficiency has not been determined.
   1649..1963    +  CDS            bla(M) (fragment): β-lactamase lacking the signal sequence; bla(M); allows cytosolic expression of β-lactamase
   2135..2723    +  rep_origin     ori: high-copy-number ColE1/pMB1/pBR322/pUC origin of replication
   2883..2958    -  CDS            TcR (fragment): tetracycline efflux protein; tet; confers resistance to tetracycline
   2968..2986    +  promoter       tet promoter (fragment): E. coli promoter for tetracycline efflux protein gene
   3086..3145    +  terminator     his operon terminator: This putative transcriptin terminator from the E. coli his operon has a 2-bp deletion introduced during synthesis. Its efficiency has not been determined.
   3205..3234    -  terminator     T3Te terminator: phage T3 early transcription terminator
   3281..4159    -  CDS            araC: L-arabinose regulatory protein; araC
   4186..4470    +  promoter       araBAD promoter: araBAD; promoter of the L-arabinose operon of E. coli; the araC regulatory gene is transcribed in the opposite direction (Guzman et al., 1995)
   4527..4724    +  CDS            YIM3_BPPH1 (fragment): Protein inferred from homology: Swiss-Prot protein existence level 3. From Bacillus phage phi105 (Bacteriophage phi-105).
   5910..5949    -  terminator     bacterial terminator (fragment): putative bacterial transcription terminator
   5950..227     +  rep_origin     M13 ori (fragment) (across the origin) (sequence partly withheld): M13 bacteriophage origin of replication; arrow indicates direction of (+) strand synthesis
