[The description below was written by a language model from this plasmid's Addgene catalogue record and pLannotate feature annotations shown in this document.]
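Description:
pIntegrase_7 is a 5,950 bp bacterial expression plasmid that places a phage-type integrase gene under arabinose-inducible control in E. coli. The backbone is recorded as unknown, but the annotated sequence shows a ColE1/pMB1-family origin of replication and a kanamycin resistance gene (aminoglycoside phosphotransferase, aph(3')-Ia), which matches the listed kanamycin selection. The copy number is not stated in the record. Several short remnants of other vector parts are also detected: fragments of a β-lactamase gene, a tetracycline efflux gene and its promoter, a pBR322 bom region and an M13 origin. These are partial matches and should not be taken as functional markers or origins.

The payload is Integrase_7, a coding sequence from Geobacillus sp. Y412MC61 that was codon optimized for E. coli. It sits downstream of the araBAD (pBAD) promoter, with the araC regulator gene transcribed divergently from it, so that AraC keeps transcription low without L-arabinose and activates it when the sugar is added. The automated annotation does not label the integrase as such. It marks only a short fragment just downstream of the promoter with homology to a Bacillus phage phi105 protein, and the otherwise unannotated stretch that follows, up to a putative bacterial terminator fragment, presumably holds the rest of the open reading frame. Additional terminators (two his operon terminators and a phage T3 early terminator) flank the modules and likely insulate the expression cassette from the rest of the plasmid.

The plasmid was deposited with work on permanent genetic memory built from recombinases. There it supplies inducible integrase expression. The recombination target sites are not annotated on this plasmid.
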