Addgene plasmid #60578: pIntegrase_7
Purpose: plasmid contains the integrase gene under the control of the arabinose-inducible promoter, Pbad
Depositing lab: Christopher Voigt. Depositing organization: Massachusetts Institute of Technology. Publication: Permanent genetic memory with >1-byte capacity. Yang L, Nielsen AA, Fernandez-Rodriguez J, McClune CJ, Laub MT, Lu TK, Voigt CA. Nat Methods. 2014 Dec;11(12):1261-6. doi: 10.1038/nmeth.3147. Epub 2014 Oct 26. PubMed 25344638.
Backbone
  Vector backbone: unknown
  Total vector size (bp): 5950
  Vector type: Bacterial Expression
Growth in bacteria
  Bacterial resistance: Kanamycin, 50 μg/mL
  Growth temperature: 37°C
  Growth strain: DH10B
  Copy number: Unknown
Gene/Insert
  Gene/Insert name: Integrase_7
  Species: Geobacillus sp. Y412MC61
  Mutation: Codon optimized for E.coli
  GenBank ID: YP_003251752
  Promoter: pBAD
  Cloning method: Unknown
  Sequencing primers: 5′ pBAD-F
Terms and licenses: Academic/Nonprofit Terms; Industry Terms: Not Available to Industry
How to cite: pIntegrase_7 was a gift from Christopher Voigt (Addgene plasmid # 60578 ; http://n2t.net/addgene:60578 ; RRID:Addgene_60578)
