>Addgene plasmid #60578 | pIntegrase_7 | addgene partial sequence | sequence record 105866 | pBAD-F 5'-ATGCCATAGCATTTTTATCC-3'
TTTATCGCAACTCTCTACTGTTTCTCCATACCCGTTTTTTTGGGCTAGCAGTAATTTCAACAAAATAACT
AGGATTCGAATGAAAGTGGCCATTTATGTTCGTGTTAGCACCGATGAACAGGCCAAAGAAGGTTTTAGCA
TTCCGGCACAGCGTGAACGTCTGCGTGCATTTTGTGCAAGCCAGGGTTGGGAAATTGTGCAAGAATATAT
TGAAGAAGGTTGGAGCGCAAAAGATCTGGATCGTCCGCAGATGCAGCGTCTGCTGAAAGATATCAAAAAA
GGCAACATTGATATTGTGCTGGTGTATCGTCTGGATCGCCTGACCCGTAGCGTTCTGGATCTGTATCTGC
TGCTGCAGACCTTTGAAAAATACAATGTGGCATTTCGTAGCGCCACCGAAGTTTATGATACCAGCACCGC
AATGGGTCGTCTGTTTATTACCCTGGTTGCAGCACTGGCACAGTGGGAACGTGAAAATCTGGCAGAACGT
GTTAAATTTGGTATCGAGCAGATGATCGATGAAGGTAAAAAACCGGGTGGTCATAGCCCGTATGGTTACA
AATTTGATAAAGACTTCAATTGCACCATTATTGAGGAAGAAGCAGACGTTGTTCGTATGATCTATCGCAT
GTATTGTGATGGTTATGGCTATCGTAGCATTGCAGATCGTCTGAATGAACTGATGGTTAAACCGCGTATT
GCCAAAGAATGGAATCATAATAGCGTGCGTGATATCCTGACCAACGATATCTATATTGGCACCTATCGTT
GGGGTGATAAAGTTGTTCCGAATAATCATCCGCCTATTATTAGCGAAACCCTGTTCAAA
