>Addgene plasmid #60578 | pIntegrase_7 | addgene partial sequence | sequence record 106169 | AraC-F 5'-TGACAACTTGACGGCTACATC-3'
ACTCGCTCGGGCTGGCCCCGGTGCATTTTTTAAATACCCGCGAGAAATAGAGTTGATCGTCAAAACCAAC
ATTGCGACCGACGGTGGCGATAGGCATCCGGGTGGTGCTCAAAAGCAGCTTCGCCTGGCTGATACGTTGG
TCCTCGCGCCAGCTTAAGACGCTAATCCCTAACTGCTGGCGGAAAAGATGTGACAGACGCGACGGCGACA
AGCAAACATGCTGTGCGACGCTGGCGATATCAAAATTGCTGTCTGCCAGGTGATCGCTGATGTACTGACA
AGCCTCGCGTACCCGATTATCCATCGGTGGATGGAGCGACTCGTTAATCGCTTCCATGCGCCGCAGTAAC
AATTGCTCAAGCAGATTTATCGCCAGCAGCTCCGAATAGCGCCCTTCCCCTTGCCCGGCGTTAATGATTT
GCCCAAACAGGTCGCTGAAATGCGGCTGGTGCGCTTCATCCGGGCGAAAGAACCCCGTATTGGCAAATAT
TGACGGCCAGTTAAGCCATTCATGCCAGTAGGCGCGCGGACGAAAGTAAACCCACTGGTGATACCATTCG
CGAGCCTCCGGATGACGACCGTAGTGATGAATCTCTCCTGGCGGGAACAGCAAAATATCACCCGGTCGGC
AAACAAATTCTCGTCCCTGATTTTTCACCACCCCCTGACCGCGAATGGTGAGATTGAGAATATAACCTTT
CATTCCCAGCGGTCGGTCGATAAAAAAATCGAGATAACCGTTGGCCTCAATCGGCGTTAAACCCGCCACC
AGATGGGCATTAAACGAGTATCCCGGCAGCAGGGGATCATTTTGCGCTTCAGCCATACTTTTCATACTCC
CGCCATTCAGAGAAGAAACCAATTGTCCATATTGCATCAGACATTGCCGTCACTGCGTCTTT
